>Addgene plasmid #78261 | psiCHECK2-let-7 MT | addgene full sequence | sequence record 149478 | Addgene Assembled Sequence
AGATCTGCGCAGCACCATGGCCTGAAATAACCTCTGAAAGAGGAACTTGGTTAGGTACCTTCTGAGGCGG
AAAGAACCAGCTGTGGAATGTGTGTCAGTTAGGGTGTGGAAAGTCCCCAGGCTCCCCAGCAGGCAGAAGT
ATGCAAAGCATGCATCTCAATTAGTCAGCAACCAGGTGTGGAAAGTCCCCAGGCTCCCCAGCAGGCAGAA
GTATGCAAAGCATGCATCTCAATTAGTCAGCAACCATAGTCCCGCCCCTAACTCCGCCCATCCCGCCCCT
AACTCCGCCCAGTTCCGCCCATTCTCCGCCCCATGGCTGACTAATTTTTTTTATTTATGCAGAGGCCGAG
GCCGCCTCGGCCTCTGAGCTATTCCAGAAGTAGTGAGGAGGCTTTTTTGGAGGCCTAGGCTTTTGCAAAA
AGCTTGATTCTTCTGACACAACAGTCTCGAACTTAAGCTGCAGAAGTTGGTCGTGAGGCACTGGGCAGGT
AAGTATCAAGGTTACAAGACAGGTTTAAGGAGACCAATAGAAACTGGGCTTGTCGAGACAGAGAAGACTC
TTGCGTTTCTGATAGGCACCTATTGGTCTTACTGACATCCACTTTGCCTTTCTCTCCACAGGTGTCCACT
CCCAGTTCAATTACAGCTCTTAAGGCTAGAGTACTTAATACGACTCACTATAGGCTAGCCACCATGGCTT
CCAAGGTGTACGACCCCGAGCAACGCAAACGCATGATCACTGGGCCTCAGTGGTGGGCTCGCTGCAAGCA
AATGAACGTGCTGGACTCCTTCATCAACTACTATGATTCCGAGAAGCACGCCGAGAACGCCGTGATTTTT
CTGCATGGTAACGCTGCCTCCAGCTACCTGTGGAGGCACGTCGTGCCTCACATCGAGCCCGTGGCTAGAT
GCATCATCCCTGATCTGATCGGAATGGGTAAGTCCGGCAAGAGCGGGAATGGCTCATATCGCCTCCTGGA
TCACTACAAGTACCTCACCGCTTGGTTCGAGCTGCTGAACCTTCCAAAGAAAATCATCTTTGTGGGCCAC
GACTGGGGGGCTTGTCTGGCCTTTCACTACTCCTACGAGCACCAAGACAAGATCAAGGCCATCGTCCATG
CTGAGAGTGTCGTGGACGTGATCGAGTCCTGGGACGAGTGGCCTGACATCGAGGAGGATATCGCCCTGAT
CAAGAGCGAAGAGGGCGAGAAAATGGTGCTTGAGAATAACTTCTTCGTCGAGACCATGCTCCCAAGCAAG
ATCATGCGGAAACTGGAGCCTGAGGAGTTCGCTGCCTACCTGGAGCCATTCAAGGAGAAGGGCGAGGTTA
GACGGCCTACCCTCTCCTGGCCTCGCGAGATCCCTCTCGTTAAGGGAGGCAAGCCCGACGTCGTCCAGAT
TGTCCGCAACTACAACGCCTACCTTCGGGCCAGCGACGATCTGCCTAAGATGTTCATCGAGTCCGACCCT
GGGTTCTTTTCCAACGCTATTGTCGAGGGAGCTAAGAAGTTCCCTAACACCGAGTTCGTGAAGGTGAAGG
GCCTCCACTTCAGCCAGGAGGACGCTCCAGATGAAATGGGTAAGTACATCAAGAGCTTCGTGGAGCGCGT
GCTGAAGAACGAGCAGTAATTCTAGGCGATCGCTCGAGAACTATACAACGAACTAGGAGAGCGGCCGCTG
GCCGCAATAAAATATCTTTATTTTCATTACATCTGTGTGTTGGTTTTTTGTGTGAGGATCTAAATGAGTC
TTCGGACCTCGCGGGGGCCGCTTAAGCGGTGGTTAGGGTTTGTCTGACGCGGGGGGAGGGGGAAGGAACG
AAACACTCTCATTCGGAGGCGGCTCGGGGTTTGGTCTTGGTGGCCACGGGCACGCAGAAGAGCGCCGCGA
TCCTCTTAAGCACCCCCCCGCCCTCCGTGGAGGCGGGGGTTTGGTCGGCGGGTGGTAACTGGCGGGCCGC
TGACTCGGGCGGGTCGCGCGCCCCAGAGTGTGACCTTTTCGGTCTGCTCGCAGACCCCCGGGCGGCGCCG
CCGCGGCGGCGACGGGCTCGCTGGGTCCTAGGCTCCATGGGGACCGTATACGTGGACAGGCTCTGGAGCA
TCCGCACGACTGCGGTGATATTACCGGAGACCTTCTGCGGGACGAGCCGGGTCACGCGGCTGACGCGGAG
CGTCCGTTGGGCGACAAACACCAGGACGGGGCACAGGTACACTATCTTGTCACCCGGAGGCGCGAGGGAC
TGCAGGAGCTTCAGGGAGTGGCGCAGCTGCTTCATCCCCGTGGCCCGTTGCTCGCGTTTGCTGGCGGTGT
CCCCGGAAGAAATATATTTGCATGTCTTTAGTTCTATGATGACACAAACCCCGCCCAGCGTCTTGTCATT
GGCGAATTCGAACACGCAGATGCAGTCGGGGCGGCGCGGTCCCAGGTCCACTTCGCATATTAAGGTGACG
CGTGTGGCCTCGAACACCGAGCGACCCTGCAGCGACCCGCTTAAAAGCTTGGCATTCCGGTACTGTTGGT
AAAGCCACCATGGCCGATGCTAAGAACATTAAGAAGGGCCCTGCTCCCTTCTACCCTCTGGAGGATGGCA
CCGCTGGCGAGCAGCTGCACAAGGCCATGAAGAGGTATGCCCTGGTGCCTGGCACCATTGCCTTCACCGA
TGCCCACATTGAGGTGGACATCACCTATGCCGAGTACTTCGAGATGTCTGTGCGCCTGGCCGAGGCCATG
AAGAGGTACGGCCTGAACACCAACCACCGCATCGTGGTGTGCTCTGAGAACTCTCTGCAGTTCTTCATGC
CAGTGCTGGGCGCCCTGTTCATCGGAGTGGCCGTGGCCCCTGCTAACGACATTTACAACGAGCGCGAGCT
GCTGAACAGCATGGGCATTTCTCAGCCTACCGTGGTGTTCGTGTCTAAGAAGGGCCTGCAGAAGATCCTG
AACGTGCAGAAGAAGCTGCCTATCATCCAGAAGATCATCATCATGGACTCTAAGACCGACTACCAGGGCT
TCCAGAGCATGTACACATTCGTGACATCTCATCTGCCTCCTGGCTTCAACGAGTACGACTTCGTGCCAGA
GTCTTTCGACAGGGACAAAACCATTGCCCTGATCATGAACAGCTCTGGGTCTACCGGCCTGCCTAAGGGC
GTGGCCCTGCCTCATCGCACCGCCTGTGTGCGCTTCTCTCACGCCCGCGACCCTATTTTCGGCAACCAGA
TCATCCCCGACACCGCTATTCTGAGCGTGGTGCCATTCCACCACGGCTTCGGCATGTTCACCACCCTGGG
CTACCTGATTTGCGGCTTTCGGGTGGTGCTGATGTACCGCTTCGAGGAGGAGCTGTTCCTGCGCAGCCTG
CAAGACTACAAAATTCAGTCTGCCCTGCTGGTGCCAACCCTGTTCAGCTTCTTCGCTAAGAGCACCCTGA
TCGACAAGTACGACCTGTCTAACCTGCACGAGATTGCCTCTGGCGGCGCCCCACTGTCTAAGGAGGTGGG
CGAAGCCGTGGCCAAGCGCTTTCATCTGCCAGGCATCCGCCAGGGCTACGGCCTGACCGAGACAACCAGC
GCCATTCTGATTACCCCAGAGGGCGACGACAAGCCTGGCGCCGTGGGCAAGGTGGTGCCATTCTTCGAGG
CCAAGGTGGTGGACCTGGACACCGGCAAGACCCTGGGAGTGAACCAGCGCGGCGAGCTGTGTGTGCGCGG
CCCTATGATTATGTCCGGCTACGTGAATAACCCTGAGGCCACAAACGCCCTGATCGACAAGGACGGCTGG
CTGCACTCTGGCGACATTGCCTACTGGGACGAGGACGAGCACTTCTTCATCGTGGACCGCCTGAAGTCTC
TGATCAAGTACAAGGGCTACCAGGTGGCCCCAGCCGAGCTGGAGTCTATCCTGCTGCAGCACCCTAACAT
TTTCGACGCCGGAGTGGCCGGCCTGCCCGACGACGATGCCGGCGAGCTGCCTGCCGCCGTCGTCGTGCTG
GAACACGGCAAGACCATGACCGAGAAGGAGATCGTGGACTATGTGGCCAGCCAGGTGACAACCGCCAAGA
AGCTGCGCGGCGGAGTGGTGTTCGTGGACGAGGTGCCCAAGGGCCTGACCGGCAAGCTGGACGCCCGCAA
GATCCGCGAGATCCTGATCAAGGCTAAGAAAGGCGGCAAGATCGCCGTGTAATAATTCTAGAGTCGGGGC
GGCCGGCCGCTTCGAGCAGACATGATAAGATACATTGATGAGTTTGGACAAACCACAACTAGAATGCAGT
GAAAAAAATGCTTTATTTGTGAAATTTGTGATGCTATTGCTTTATTTGTAACCATTATAAGCTGCAATAA
ACAAGTTAACAACAACAATTGCATTCATTTTATGTTTCAGGTTCAGGGGGAGGTGTGGGAGGTTTTTTAA
AGCAAGTAAAACCTCTACAAATGTGGTAAAATCGATAAGGATCCAGGTGGCACTTTTCGGGGAAATGTGC
GCGGAACCCCTATTTGTTTATTTTTCTAAATACATTCAAATATGTATCCGCTCATGAGACAATAACCCTG
ATAAATGCTTCAATAATATTGAAAAAGGAAGAGTATGAGTATTCAACATTTCCGTGTCGCCCTTATTCCC
TTTTTTGCGGCATTTTGCCTTCCTGTTTTTGCTCACCCAGAAACGCTGGTGAAAGTAAAAGATGCTGAAG
ATCAGTTGGGTGCACGAGTGGGTTACATCGAACTGGATCTCAACAGCGGTAAGATCCTTGAGAGTTTTCG
CCCCGAAGAACGTTTTCCAATGATGAGCACTTTTAAAGTTCTGCTATGTGGCGCGGTATTATCCCGTATT
GACGCCGGGCAAGAGCAACTCGGTCGCCGCATACACTATTCTCAGAATGACTTGGTTGAGTACTCACCAG
TCACAGAAAAGCATCTTACGGATGGCATGACAGTAAGAGAATTATGCAGTGCTGCCATAACCATGAGTGA
TAACACTGCGGCCAACTTACTTCTGACAACGATCGGAGGACCGAAGGAGCTAACCGCTTTTTTGCACAAC
ATGGGGGATCATGTAACTCGCCTTGATCGTTGGGAACCGGAGCTGAATGAAGCCATACCAAACGACGAGC
GTGACACCACGATGCCTGTAGCAATGGCAACAACGTTGCGCAAACTATTAACTGGCGAACTACTTACTCT
AGCTTCCCGGCAACAATTAATAGACTGGATGGAGGCGGATAAAGTTGCAGGACCACTTCTGCGCTCGGCC
CTTCCGGCTGGCTGGTTTATTGCTGATAAATCTGGAGCCGGTGAGCGTGGGTCTCGCGGTATCATTGCAG
CACTGGGGCCAGATGGTAAGCCCTCCCGTATCGTAGTTATCTACACGACGGGGAGTCAGGCAACTATGGA
TGAACGAAATAGACAGATCGCTGAGATAGGTGCCTCACTGATTAAGCATTGGTAACTGTCAGACCAAGTT
TACTCATATATACTTTAGATTGATTTAAAACTTCATTTTTAATTTAAAAGGATCTAGGTGAAGATCCTTT
TTGATAATCTCATGACCAAAATCCCTTAACGTGAGTTTTCGTTCCACTGAGCGTCAGACCCCGTAGAAAA
GATCAAAGGATCTTCTTGAGATCCTTTTTTTCTGCGCGTAATCTGCTGCTTGCAAACAAAAAAACCACCG
CTACCAGCGGTGGTTTGTTTGCCGGATCAAGAGCTACCAACTCTTTTTCCGAAGGTAACTGGCTTCAGCA
GAGCGCAGATACCAAATACTGTTCTTCTAGTGTAGCCGTAGTTAGGCCACCACTTCAAGAACTCTGTAGC
ACCGCCTACATACCTCGCTCTGCTAATCCTGTTACCAGTGGCTGCTGCCAGTGGCGATAAGTCGTGTCTT
ACCGGGTTGGACTCAAGACGATAGTTACCGGATAAGGCGCAGCGGTCGGGCTGAACGGGGGGTTCGTGCA
CACAGCCCAGCTTGGAGCGAACGACCTACACCGAACTGAGATACCTACAGCGTGAGCTATGAGAAAGCGC
CACGCTTCCCGAAGGGAGAAAGGCGGACAGGTATCCGGTAAGCGGCAGGGTCGGAACAGGAGAGCGCACG
AGGGAGCTTCCAGGGGGAAACGCCTGGTATCTTTATAGTCCTGTCGGGTTTCGCCACCTCTGACTTGAGC
GTCGATTTTTGTGATGCTCGTCAGGGGGGCGGAGCCTATGGAAAAACGCCAGCAACGCGGCCTTTTTACG
GTTCCTGGCCTTTTGCTGGCCTTTTGCTCACATGGCTCGAC
Features (pLannotate 1.2.2; 12 found; start..end, strand, type, name):
     62..419     +  promoter       SV40 promoter: SV40 enhancer and early promoter
    489..621     +  intron         chimeric intron: chimera between introns from human β-globin and immunoglobulin heavy chain genes
    666..684     +  promoter       T7 promoter: promoter for bacteriophage T7 RNA polymerase
    694..1629    +  CDS            hRluc: Renilla luciferase human codon-optimized
   1686..1734    +  polyA_signal   poly(A) signal: synthetic polyadenylation signal
   1743..2494    +  promoter       HSV TK promoter: herpes simplex virus thymidine kinase promoter
   2530..4182    +  CDS            luciferase: firefly luciferase; luc+; enhanced luc+ version of the luciferase gene AAS38485.1 42718124.0
   4226..4347    -  polyA_signal   SV40 poly(A) signal: SV40 polyadenylation signal
   4370..4438    -  CDS            large T antigen (fragment): large T antigen from SV40 (simian virus 40)
   4480..4584    +  promoter       AmpR promoter: bla
   4585..5445    +  CDS            AmpR: β-lactamase; bla; confers resistance to ampicillin, carbenicillin, and related antibiotics
   5616..6204    +  rep_origin     ori: high-copy-number ColE1/pMB1/pBR322/pUC origin of replication
