[The description below was written by a language model from this plasmid's Addgene catalogue record and pLannotate feature annotations shown in this document.]
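Description:
psiCHECK2-let-7 MT is a mammalian dual-luciferase reporter built on the commercial psiCHECK-2 backbone and designed to measure microRNA activity. It is propagated in E. coli as a high-copy plasmid through a ColE1/pUC-type origin, with selection by ampicillin resistance (β-lactamase under its own bla promoter). It carries no mammalian selection marker in the annotated features, so it is suited to transient transfection assays.

The plasmid holds two independent reporter cassettes. In the first, the SV40 enhancer/early promoter followed by a chimeric β-globin/immunoglobulin intron drives a human codon-optimized Renilla luciferase (hRluc), terminated by a synthetic poly(A) signal; a T7 promoter immediately upstream of the coding region also permits in vitro transcription. The short synthetic insert, a 29 bp let-7 target element, sits between the XhoI and NotI sites in the 3' UTR of the Renilla transcript, in the gap between the hRluc stop and the poly(A) signal; it is too small to be annotated in the feature table. In this MT version, positions 2-5 and 10-11 of the element have been changed, which is presumably meant to disrupt pairing with let-7, so that Renilla expression should escape let-7-mediated repression. The second cassette uses the HSV TK promoter to express firefly luciferase (luc+) with an SV40 poly(A) signal, providing an internal normalization control from the same plasmid.

The construct most plausibly serves as the negative control alongside a matching wild-type let-7 target reporter, with the Renilla/firefly ratio indicating site-specific microRNA silencing. The assembled sequence record is 6,271 nt, slightly shorter than the 6,302 bp total listed in the catalogue.
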