Addgene plasmid #78261: psiCHECK2-let-7 MT
Purpose: psiCHECK2 dual luciferase reporter harboring a mutated let-7 target element, cloned into the XhoI/NotI restriction sites, the 3'UTR of the Renilla Luciferase gene
Depositing lab: Joanne Weidhaas. Depositing organization: University of California, Los Angeles (UCLA). Publication: miR-34 activity is modulated through 5'-end phosphorylation in response to DNA damage. Salzman DW, Nakamura K, Nallur S, Dookwah MT, Metheetrairut C, Slack FJ, Weidhaas JB. Nat Commun. 2016 Mar 21;7:10954. doi: 10.1038/ncomms10954. PubMed 26996824.
Backbone
  Vector backbone: psiCHECK-2
  Backbone manufacturer: Promega
  Backbone size w/o insert (bp): 6273
  Total vector size (bp): 6302
  Vector type: Mammalian Expression, Luciferase ; microRNA activity
Growth in bacteria
  Bacterial resistance: Ampicillin, 100 μg/mL
  Growth temperature: 37°C
  Growth strain: DH5alpha
  Copy number: High Copy
Gene/Insert
  Gene/Insert name: mutated let-7 target site
  Species: Synthetic
  Insert size (bp): 29
  Mutation: nucleotides 2-5 and 10-11 changed from CTCC to GAGG and TC to AG, respectively
  Cloning method: Restriction Enzyme; 5′ cloning site XhoI (not destroyed); 3′ cloning site NotI (not destroyed)
  Sequencing primers: 5′ CGTGCTGAAGAACGAGCAGT; 3′ CAAACCCCCGCCTCCACGG
Terms and licenses: Academic/Nonprofit Terms; Industry Terms: Not Available to Industry
How to cite: psiCHECK2-let-7 MT was a gift from Joanne Weidhaas (Addgene plasmid # 78261 ; http://n2t.net/addgene:78261 ; RRID:Addgene_78261)
