>Addgene plasmid #78261 | psiCHECK2-let-7 MT | addgene partial sequence | sequence record 149475 | psiCHECK2-F 5'-GTCCGCAACTACAACGCCTACCTT-3'
TTCATCGAGTCCGACCCTGGGTTCTTTTCCAACGCTATTGTCGAGGGAGCTAAGAAGTTCCCTAACACCG
AGTTCGTGAAGGTGAAGGGCCTCCACTTCAGCCAGGAGGACGCTCCAGATGAAATGGGTAAGTACATCAA
GAGCTTCGTGGAGCGCGTGCTGAAGAACGAGCAGTAATTCTAGGCGATCGCTCGAGAACTATACAACGAA
CTAGGAGAGCGGCCGCTGGCCGCAATAAAATATCTTTATTTTCATTACATCTGTGTGTTGGTTTTTTGTG
TGAGGATCTAAATGAGTCTTCGGACCTCGCGGGGGCCGCTTAAGCGGTGGTTAGGGTTTGTCTGACGCGG
GGGGAGGGGGAAGGAACGAAACACTCTCATTCGGAGGCGGCTCGGGGTTTGGTCTTGGTGGCCACGGGCA
CGCAGAAGAGCGCCGCGATCCTCTTAAGCACCCCCCCGCCCTCCGTGGAGGCGGGGGTTTGGTCGGCGGG
TGGTAACTGGCGGGCCGCTGACTCGGGCGGGTCGCGCGCCCCAGAGTGTGACCTTTTCGGTCTGCTCGCA
GACCCCCGGGCGGCGCCGCCGCGGCGGCGACGGGCTCGCTGGGTCCTAGGCTCCATGGGGACCGTATACG
TGGACAGGCTCTGGAGCATCCGCACGACTGCGGTGATATTACCGGAGACCTTCTGCGGGACGAGCCGGGT
CACGCGGCTGACGCGGAGCGTCCGTTGGGCGACAAACACCAGGACGGGGCACAGGTACACTATCTTGTCA
CCCGGAGGCGCGAGGGACTGCAGGAGCTTCAGGGAGTGGCGCAGCTGCTTCATCCCCGTGGCCCGTTGCT
CGCGTTTGCTGGCGGTGTCCCCGGAAGAAATATATTTGCATGTCTTTAGTTCTATGATGACACAAACCCC
GCCCAGCGTCTTGTCATTGGCGAATTCGAACACGCAGATGCAGTCGGGGCGGCGCGGTCCCAGGTCCACT
TCGCATATTAAGGTGACGCGTGTGGCCTCGAACACCGAGCGACCCTGCAGCGACCCGCTTAAAAGCTTGG
CATTCCGGTACTGTTGGTAAAGCCACCATGGCCGATGCT
