>Addgene plasmid #78261 | psiCHECK2-let-7 MT | addgene partial sequence | sequence record 149477 | EBV-rev 5'-GTGGTTTGTCCAAACTCATC-3'
GGCCGGCCGCCCCGACTCTAGAATTATTACACGGCGATCTTGCCGCCTTTCTTAGCCTTGATCAGGATCT
CGCGGATCTTGCGGGCGTCCAGCTTGCCGGTCAGGCCCTTGGGCACCTCGTCCACGAACACCACTCCGCC
GCGCAGCTTCTTGGCGGTTGTCACCTGGCTGGCCACATAGTCCACGATCTCCTTCTCGGTCATGGTCTTG
CCGTGTTCCAGCACGACGACGGCGGCAGGCAGCTCGCCGGCATCGTCGTCGGGCAGGCCGGCCACTCCGG
CGTCGAAAATGTTAGGGTGCTGCAGCAGGATAGACTCCAGCTCGGCTGGGGCCACCTGGTAGCCCTTGTA
CTTGATCAGAGACTTCAGGCGGTCCACGATGAAGAAGTGCTCGTCCTCGTCCCAGTAGGCAATGTCGCCA
GAGTGCAGCCAGCCGTCCTTGTCGATCAGGGCGTTTGTGGCCTCAGGGTTATTCACGTAGCCGGACATAA
TCATAGGGCCGCGCACACACAGCTCGCCGCGCTGGTTCACTCCCAGGGTCTTGCCGGTGTCCAGGTCCAC
CACCTTGGCCTCGAAGAATGGCACCACCTTGCCCACGGCGCCAGGCTTGTCG
